>Addgene plasmid #168656 | pDONR223 HCoV-NL63 NSP8_nostop | depositor partial sequence | sequence record 326865 | Inserted CDS without stop codon
ATGAGTGTTGCTTCATCATTTGTTAGTATGCCATCATATATTGCTTATGAAAATGCTAGACAAGCTTATG
AGGATGCTATTGCTAATGGATCTTCTTCTCAACTTATTAAACAATTGAAGCGTGCCATGAATATCGCAAA
GTCTGAATTTGATCATGAGATATCTGTTCAGAAGAAAATTAATAGAATGGCTGAACAAGCTGCTACTCAG
ATGTATAAAGAAGCACGCTCTGTTAATAGAAAATCTAAAGTTATTAGTGCTATGCACTCTTTACTTTTTG
GAATGTTAAGACGTTTGGATATGTCTAGTGTTGAAACTGTTTTGAATTTAGCACGTGATGGTGTTGTGCC
ATTGTCAGTTATACCTGCAACTTCAGCTTCTAAACTAACTATTGTTAGTCCAGATCTTGAATCTTATTCT
AAGATTGTTTGTGATGGTTCTGTTCATTATGCTGGAGTTGTTTGGACACTTAATGATGTTAAAGACAATG
ATGGTAGACCTGTTCATGTTAAAGAGATTACAAAGGAAAATGTTGAAACTTTGACATGGCCTCTTATCCT
TAATTGTGAACGTGTTGTTAAACTTCAATAA
