[The description below was written by a language model from this plasmid's Addgene catalogue record.]
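Description:
pDONR223 HCoV-NL63 NSP8_nostop is a Gateway Entry clone built in the pDONR223 donor backbone and carrying the coding sequence for non-structural protein 8 (NSP8) of human coronavirus NL63. NSP8 is one of the mature products released from the large ORF1ab replicase polyprotein, and the 585 bp insert corresponds to this segment alone rather than the full polyprotein gene. The plasmid is maintained in standard E. coli cloning strains under spectinomycin selection; the record gives no feature table, so the origin of replication and copy number are not stated. As an Entry vector it is a shuttle for the open reading frame rather than an expression construct, and the record lists no promoter, tag or reporter driving or fused to the insert.

The insert was introduced by Gateway recombination, which in an Entry clone normally leaves the ORF flanked by attL sites so that it can be moved by an LR reaction into any compatible Destination vector. M13 forward and reverse primer sites flank the cloning region and allow sequence verification of the insert. The "nostop" designation indicates that the native reading frame lacks a terminating stop codon, the usual format for clones meant to be transferred into Destination vectors that add C-terminal fusions such as epitope tags, fluorescent proteins or interaction-assay domains. The plasmid belongs to a collection of human coronavirus protein-coding sequences assembled as a flexible Entry clone resource, suited to generating expression constructs for studies of viral protein function, localisation and virus–host protein interactions.
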