Addgene plasmid #168656: pDONR223 HCoV-NL63 NSP8_nostop
Purpose: Gateway-compatible Entry vector
Depositing lab: Fritz Roth. Depositing organization: Sinai Health System. Publication: A resource of human coronavirus protein-coding sequences in a flexible, multipurpose Gateway Entry clone collection. Weller B, Lin CW, Pogoutse O, Sauer M, Marin-de la Rosa N, Strobel A, Young V, Knapp JJ, Rayhan A, Falter C, Kim DK, Roth FP, Falter-Braun P. G3 (Bethesda). 2023 Jul 5;13(7):jkad105. doi: 10.1093/g3journal/jkad105. PubMed 37267226.
Backbone
  Vector backbone: pDONR223
  Backbone manufacturer: Rual et al, Genome Res. 14:2128-2135, 2004.
  Backbone size w/o insert (bp): 5005
  Vector type: Other
Growth in bacteria
  Bacterial resistance: Spectinomycin, 50 μg/mL
  Growth temperature: 37°C
  Growth strain: DH5alpha
  Copy number: Unknown
Gene/Insert
  Gene/Insert name: NSP8
  Species: Other
  Insert size (bp): 585
  Entrez Gene: ORF1ab (a.k.a. HCNV63gp1)
  Cloning method: Gateway Cloning
  Sequencing primers: 5′ m13-For; 3′ m13-Rev
Resource information
  A portion of this plasmid was derived from a plasmid made by: Falter-Braun Lab
Terms and licenses: Academic/Nonprofit Terms; Industry Terms
How to cite: pDONR223 HCoV-NL63 NSP8_nostop was a gift from Fritz Roth (Addgene plasmid # 168656 ; http://n2t.net/addgene:168656 ; RRID:Addgene_168656)
